>Addgene plasmid #8688 | 4xM67 pTATA TK-Luc | addgene full sequence | sequence record 364650 | Addgene NGS Result
ATTGTTGTTAACTTGTTTATTGCAGCTTATAATGGTTACAAATAAAGCAATAGCATCACAAATTTCACAA
ATAAAGCATTTTTTTCACTGCATTCTAGTTGTGGTTTGTCCAAACTCATCAATGTATCTTATCATGTCTG
GATCTCGAAGCTTGCATGCCTGCAGGTCGACGGTTCCCGTAAATGCATCAGGTTCCCGTAAATGCATCAG
GTTCCCGTAAATGCATCAGGTTCCCGTAAATGATCCAGATGTCCACTTCGCATATTAAGGTGACGCGTGT
GGCCTCGAACACCGAGCGACCCTGCAGCGACCCGCTTAACAGCGTCAACAGCGTGCCGCAGATCTCGAGA
TCCATTCCGGTACTGTTGGTAAAATGGAAGACGCCAAAAACATAAAGAAAGGCCCGGCGCCATTCTATCC
TCTAGAGGATGGAACCGCTGGAGAGCAACTGCATAAGGCTATGAAGAGATACGCCCTGGTTCCTGGAACA
ATTGCTTTTACAGATGCACATATCGAGGTGAACATCACGTACGCGGAATACTTCGAAATGTCCGTTCGGT
TGGCAGAAGCTATGAAACGATATGGGCTGAATACAAATCACAGAATCGTCGTATGCAGTGAAAACTCTCT
TCAATTCTTTATGCCGGTGTTGGGCGCGTTATTTATCGGAGTTGCAGTTGCGCCCGCGAACGACATTTAT
AATGAACGTGAATTGCTCAACAGTATGAACATTTCGCAGCCTACCGTAGTGTTTGTTTCCAAAAAGGGGT
TGCAAAAAATTTTGAACGTGCAAAAAAAATTACCAATAATCCAGAAAATTATTATCATGGATTCTAAAAC
GGATTACCAGGGATTTCAGTCGATGTACACGTTCGTCACATCTCATCTACCTCCCGGTTTTAATGAATAC
GATTTTGTACCAGAGTCCTTTGATCGTGACAAAACAATTGCACTGATAATGAATTCCTCTGGATCTACTG
GGTTACCTAAGGGTGTGGCCCTTCCGCATAGAACTGCCTGCGTCAGATTCTCGCATGCCAGAGATCCTAT
TTTTGGCAATCAAATCATTCCGGATACTGCGATTTTAAGTGTTGTTCCATTCCATCACGGTTTTGGAATG
TTTACTACACTCGGATATTTGATATGTGGATTTCGAGTCGTCTTAATGTATAGATTTGAAGAAGAGCTGT
TTTTACGATCCCTTCAGGATTACAAAATTCAAAGTGCGTTGCTAGTACCAACCCTATTTTCATTCTTCGC
CAAAAGCACTCTGATTGACAAATACGATTTATCTAATTTACACGAAATTGCTTCTGGGGGCGCACCTCTT
TCGAAAGAAGTCGGGGAAGCGGTTGCAAAACGCTTCCATCTTCCAGGGATACGACAAGGATATGGGCTCA
CTGAGACTACATCAGCTATTCTGATTACACCCGAGGGGGATGATAAACCGGGCGCGGTCGGTAAAGTTGT
TCCATTTTTTGAAGCGAAGGTTGTGGATCTGGATACCGGGAAAACGCTGGGCGTTAATCAGAGAGGCGAA
TTATGTGTCAGAGGACCTATGATTATGTCCGGTTATGTAAACAATCCGGAAGCGACCAACGCCTTGATTG
ACAAGGATGGATGGCTACATTCTGGAGACATAGCTTACTGGGACGAAGACGAACACTTCTTCATAGTTGA
CCGCTTGAAGTCTTTAATTAAATACAAAGGATATCAGGTGGCCCCCGCTGAATTGGAATCGATATTGTTA
CAACACCCCAACATCTTCGACGCGGGCGTGGCAGGTCTTCCCGACGATGACGCCGGTGAACTTCCCGCCG
CCGTTGTTGTTTTGGAGCACGGAAAGACGATGACGGAAAAAGAGATCGTGGATTACGTCGCCAGTCAAGT
AACAACCGCGAAAAAGTTGCGCGGAGGAGTTGTGTTTGTGGACGAAGTACCGAAAGGTCTTACCGGAAAA
CTCGACGCAAGAAAAATCAGAGAGATCCTCATAAAGGCCAAGAAGGGCGGAAAGTCCAAATTGTAAAATG
TAACTGTATTCAGCGATGACGAAATTCTTAGCTATTGTAATATCCTGAGAACTTCAGGGTGAGTTTGGGG
ACCCTTGATTGTTCTTTCTTTTTCGCTATTGTAAAATTCATGTTATATGGAGGGGGCAAAGTTTTCAGGG
TGTTGTTTAGAATGGGAAGATGTCCCTTGTATCACCATGGACCCTCATGATAATTTTGTTTCTTTCACTT
TCTACTCTGTTGACAACCATTGTCTCCTCTTATTTTCTTTTCATTTTCTGTAACTTTTTCGTTAAACTTT
AGCTTGCATTTGTAACGAATTTTTAAATTCACTTTTGTTTATTTGTCAGATTGTAAGTACTTTCTCTAAT
CACTTTTTTTTCAAGGCAATCAGGGTATATTATATTGTACTTCAGCACAGTTTTAGAGAACAATTGTTAT
AATTAAATGATAAGGTAGAATATTTCTGCATATAAATTCTGGCTGGCGTGGAAATATTCTTATTGGTAGA
AACAACTACATCCTGGTCATCATCCTGCCTTTCTCTTTATGGTTACAATGATATACACTGTTTGAGATGA
GGATAAAATACTCTGAGTCCAAACCGGGCCCCTCTGCTAACCATGTTCATGCCTTCTTCTTTTTCCTACA
GCTCCTGGGCAACGTGCTGGTTATTGTGCTGTCTCATCATTTTGGCAAAGAATTCACTCCTCAGGTGCAG
GCTGCCTATCAGAAGGTGGTGGCTGGTGTGGGATCTTTTTCCCTCTGCCAAAAATTATGGGGACATCATG
AAGCCCCTTGAGCATCTGACTTCTGGCTAATAAAGGAAATTTATTTTCATTGCAATAGTGTGTTGGAATT
TTTTGTGTCTCTCACTCGGAAGGACATATGGGAGGGCAAATCATTTAAAACATCAGAATGAGTATTTGGT
TTAGAGTTTGGCAACATATGCCCATATGCTGGCTGCCATGAACAAAGGTTGGCTATAAAGAGGTCATCAG
TATATGAAACAGCCCCCTGCTGTCCATTCCTTATTCCATAGAAAAGCCTTGACTTGAGGTTAGATTTTTT
TATATTTTGTTTTGTGTTATTTTTTTCTTTAACATCCCTAAAATTTTCCTTACATGTTTTACTAGCCAGA
TTTTTCCTCCTCTCCTGACCACTCCCAGTCATAGCTATCCCTCTTCTCTTATGGAGATCCCGGGTACCGA
GCTCGAATTCGTAATCATGTCATAGCTGTTTCCTGTGTGAAATTGTTATCCGCTCACAATTCCACACAAC
ATACGAGCCGGAAGCATAAAGTGTAAAGCCTGGGGTGCCTAATGAGTGAGCTAACTCACATTAATTGCGT
TGCGCTCACTGCCCGCTTTCCAGTCGGGAAACCTGTCGTGCCAGCTGCATTAATGAATCGGCCAACGCGC
GGGGAGAGGCGGTTTGCGTATTGGGCGCTCTTCCGCTTCCTCGCTCACTGACTCGCTGCGCTCGGTCGTT
CGGCTGCGGCGAGCGGTATCAGCTCACTCAAAGGCGGTAATACGGTTATCCACAGAATCAGGGGATAACG
CAGGAAAGAACATGTGAGCAAAAGGCCAGCAAAAGGCCAGGAACCGTAAAAAGGCCGCGTTGCTGGCGTT
TTTCCATAGGCTCCGCCCCCCTGACGAGCATCACAAAAATCGACGCTCAAGTCAGAGGTGGCGAAACCCG
ACAGGACTATAAAGATACCAGGCGTTTCCCCCTGGAAGCTCCCTCGTGCGCTCTCCTGTTCCGACCCTGC
CGCTTACCGGATACCTGTCCGCCTTTCTCCCTTCGGGAAGCGTGGCGCTTTCTCATAGCTCACGCTGTAG
GTATCTCAGTTCGGTGTAGGTCGTTCGCTCCAAGCTGGGCTGTGTGCACGAACCCCCCGTTCAGCCCGAC
CGCTGCGCCTTATCCGGTAACTATCGTCTTGAGTCCAACCCGGTAAGACACGACTTATCGCCACTGGCAG
CAGCCACTGGTAACAGGATTAGCAGAGCGAGGTATGTAGGCGGTGCTACAGAGTTCTTGAAGTGGTGGCC
TAACTACGGCTACACTAGAAGAACAGTATTTGGTATCTGCGCTCTGCTGAAGCCAGTTACCTTCGGAAAA
AGAGTTGGTAGCTCTTGATCCGGCAAACAAACCACCGCTGGTAGCGGTGGTTTTTTTGTTTGCAAGCAGC
AGATTACGCGCAGAAAAAAAGGATCTCAAGAAGATCCTTTGATCTTTTCTACGGGGTCTGACGCTCAGTG
GAACGAAAACTCACGTTAAGGGATTTTGGTCATGAGATTATCAAAAAGGATCTTCACCTAGATCCTTTTA
AATTAAAAATGAAGTTTTAAATCAATCTAAAGTATATATGAGTAAACTTGGTCTGACAGTTACCAATGCT
TAATCAGTGAGGCACCTATCTCAGCGATCTGTCTATTTCGTTCATCCATAGTTGCCTGACTCCCCGTCGT
GTAGATAACTACGATACGGGAGGGCTTACCATCTGGCCCCAGTGCTGCAATGATACCGCGAGACCCACGC
TCACCGGCTCCAGATTTATCAGCAATAAACCAGCCAGCCGGAAGGGCCGAGCGCAGAAGTGGTCCTGCAA
CTTTATCCGCCTCCATCCAGTCTATTAATTGTTGCCGGGAAGCTAGAGTAAGTAGTTCGCCAGTTAATAG
TTTGCGCAACGTTGTTGCCATTGCTACAGGCATCGTGGTGTCACGCTCGTCGTTTGGTATGGCTTCATTC
AGCTCCGGTTCCCAACGATCAAGGCGAGTTACATGATCCCCCATGTTGTGCAAAAAAGCGGTTAGCTCCT
TCGGTCCTCCGATCGTTGTCAGAAGTAAGTTGGCCGCAGTGTTATCACTCATGGTTATGGCAGCACTGCA
TAATTCTCTTACTGTCATGCCATCCGTAAGATGCTTTTCTGTGACTGGTGAGTACTCAACCAAGTCATTC
TGAGAATAGTGTATGCGGCGACCGAGTTGCTCTTGCCCGGCGTCAATACGGGATAATACCGCGCCACATA
GCAGAACTTTAAAAGTGCTCATCATTGGAAAACGTTCTTCGGGGCGAAAACTCTCAAGGATCTTACCGCT
GTTGAGATCCAGTTCGATGTAACCCACTCGTGCACCCAACTGATCTTCAGCATCTTTTACTTTCACCAGC
GTTTCTGGGTGAGCAAAAACAGGAAGGCAAAATGCCGCAAAAAAGGGAATAAGGGCGACACGGAAATGTT
GAATACTCATACTCTTCCTTTTTCAATATTATTGAAGCATTTATCAGGGTTATTGTCTCATGAGCGGATA
CATATTTGAATGTATTTAGAAAAATAAACAAATAGGGGTTCCGCGCACATTTCCCCGAAAAGTGCCACCT
GAACTTGTTTATTGCAGCTTATAATGGTTACAAATAAAGCAATAGCATCACAAATTTCACAAATAAAGCA
TTTTTTTCACTGCATTCTAGTTGTGGTTTGTCCAAACTCATCAATGTATCTTATCATGTCTGGATCAGCC
ATATCACATTTGTAGAGGTTTTACTTGCTTTAAAAAACCTCCCACACCTCCCCCTGAACCTGAAACATAA
AATGAATGCA
Features (pLannotate 1.2.2; 17 found; start..end, strand, type, name):
     10..144     +  polyA_signal   SV40 poly(A) signal: SV40 polyadenylation signal
    148..171     -  misc_feature   MCS (fragment): pUC18/19 multiple cloning site
    257..319     +  promoter       Mini-TK promoter: minimal herpes simplex virus (HSV) thymidine kinase promoter
    374..2023    +  CDS            LUCI_PHOPY: Experimental evidence at protein level: Swiss-Prot protein existence level 1. Produces green light with a wavelength of 562 nm. From Photinus pyralis (Common eastern firefly) (Lampyris pyralis).
   2089..2661    +  intron         β-globin intron: intron from rabbit β-globin gene
   2665..2784    +  CDS            HBB: HBB_COLGU - Experimental evidence at transcript level: Swiss-Prot protein existence level 2. Involved in oxygen transport from the lung to the various peripheral tissues. From Colobus guereza (Mantled guereza) (Eastern black-and-white colobus monkey).
   2829..2884    +  polyA_signal   β-globin poly(A) signal: rabbit β-globin polyadenylation signal (Gil and Proudfoot, 1987)
   3209..3230    -  misc_feature   MCS (fragment): pUC18/19 multiple cloning site
   3263..3279    -  protein_bind   lac operator: The lac repressor binds to the lac operator to inhibit transcription in E. coli. This inhibition can be relieved by adding lactose or isopropyl-β-D-thiogalactopyranoside (IPTG). lac repressor encoded by lacI
   3287..3317    -  promoter       lac promoter: promoter for the E. coli lac operon
   3332..3353    -  protein_bind   CAP binding site: CAP binding activates transcription in the presence of cAMP. E. coli catabolite activator protein
   3366..3458    -  CDS            lacI (fragment): lac repressor; lacI; The lac repressor binds to the lac operator to inhibit transcription in E. coli. This inhibition can be relieved by adding lactose or isopropyl-β-D-thiogalactopyranoside (IPTG).
   3641..4229    -  rep_origin     ori: high-copy-number ColE1/pMB1/pBR322/pUC origin of replication
   4400..5260    -  CDS            AmpR: β-lactamase; bla; confers resistance to ampicillin, carbenicillin, and related antibiotics
   5261..5365    -  promoter       AmpR promoter: bla
   5392..5526    +  polyA_signal   SV40 poly(A) signal: SV40 polyadenylation signal
   5524..5600    +  CDS            large T antigen (fragment): large T antigen from SV40 (simian virus 40)
