[The description below was written by a language model from this plasmid's Addgene catalogue record and pLannotate feature annotations shown in this document.]
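Description:
4xM67 pTATA TK-Luc is a mammalian luciferase reporter plasmid designed to read out STAT-dependent transcriptional activity. It is built on the pTATA TK-Luc backbone (about 5.5 kb; the sequenced construct is about 5.6 kb), a pUC-type plasmid that replicates in E. coli from a high-copy ColE1/pMB1-family origin and is selected with ampicillin through the β-lactamase gene and its native promoter. Remnants of the pUC lac region (lac promoter, operator, CAP site, a lacI fragment and partial multiple cloning sites) are carried over from the parental cloning vector and have no role in the reporter function.

The insert is a 98 bp oligonucleotide containing four tandem copies of the M67 element, each carrying a STAT-binding site, cloned between the AccI and BamHI sites immediately upstream of the minimal promoter. The M67 repeats themselves are not annotated in the feature table, but they would lie in the interval between the pUC MCS fragment and the minimal herpes simplex virus thymidine kinase promoter. That promoter has low basal activity and drives the firefly (Photinus pyralis) luciferase coding sequence, so light output depends largely on activated STAT proteins binding the upstream repeats. The transcript is processed using a rabbit β-globin intron, flanking β-globin exon sequence and the β-globin polyadenylation signal. SV40 poly(A) signals positioned upstream of the reporter cassette probably serve to terminate read-through transcription from the backbone and limit background.

The associated publication concerns Stat3 activation by a v-Eyk intracellular domain mutant, consistent with use in transient transfection assays to quantify Stat3 signalling in mammalian cells.
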