Addgene plasmid #8688: 4xM67 pTATA TK-Luc
Depositing lab: Jim Darnell. Depositing organization: Rockefeller University. Publication: A single amino acid substitution in the v-Eyk intracellular domain results in activation of Stat3 and enhances cellular transformation. Besser D, Bromberg JF, Darnell JE Jr, Hanafusa H. Mol Cell Biol 1999 Feb;19(2):1401-9. PubMed 9891073.
Backbone
  Vector backbone: pTATA TK-Luc
  Backbone size w/o insert (bp): 5500
  Vector type: Mammalian Expression, Luciferase
Growth in bacteria
  Bacterial resistance: Ampicillin, 100 μg/mL
  Growth temperature: 37°C
  Growth strain: DH5alpha
  Copy number: High Copy
Gene/Insert
  Gene/Insert name: 4 repeated M67 sites
  Insert size (bp): 98
  Cloning method: Restriction Enzyme; 5′ cloning site AccI (not destroyed); 3′ cloning site BamHI (destroyed during cloning)
  Sequencing primers: 5′ lucNrev
Terms and licenses: Academic/Nonprofit Terms; Industry Terms: Not Available to Industry
Depositor comments: To obtain p4xM67-tk-Luc, an oligonucleotide containing four copies of the sequence GGTTCCCGTAAATGCATCA (TTCCCGTAA is the STAT-binding site) was introduced in the AccI-BamHI sites of pTATA-tk-Luc upstream of the minimal promoter. Diagnostic digest is EcoRI (3.6kb, 1.7kb, 0.6kb).
How to cite: 4xM67 pTATA TK-Luc was a gift from Jim Darnell (Addgene plasmid # 8688 ; http://n2t.net/addgene:8688 ; RRID:Addgene_8688)
