>Addgene plasmid #8688 | 4xM67 pTATA TK-Luc | addgene partial sequence | sequence record 35838 | LucNrev 5'-CCTTATGCAGTTGCTCTCC-3'
ATGGCGCCGGGCCTTTCTTTATGTTTTTGGCGTCTTCCATTTTACCAACAGTACCGGAATGGATCTCGAG
ATCTGCGGCACGCTGTTGACGCTGTTAAGCGGGTCGCTGCAGGGTCGCTCGGTGTTCGAGGCCACACGCG
TCACCTTAATATGCGAAGTGGACATCTGGATCATTTACGGGAACCTGATGCATTTACGGGAACCTGATGC
ATTTACGGGAACCTGATGCATTTACGGGAACCGTCGACCTGCAGGCATGCAAGCTTCGAGATCCAGACAT
GATAAGATACATTGATGAGTTTGGACAAACCACAACTAGAATGCAGTGAAAAAAATGCTTTATTTGTGAA
ATTTGTGATGCTATTGCTTTATTTGTAACCATTATAAGCTGCAATAAACAAGTTAACAACAATTGCATTC
ATTTTATGTTTCAGGTTCAGGGGGAGGTGTGGGAGGTTTTTTAAAGCAAGTAAAACCTCTACAAATGTGA
TATGGCTGATCCAGACATGATAAGATACATTGATGAGTTTGGACAAACCACAACTAGAATGCAGTGAAAA
AAATGCTTTATTTGTGAAATTTGTGATGCTATTGCTTTATTTGTAACCATTATAAGCTGCAATAAACAAG
TTCAGGTGGCACTTTTCGGGGAAATGTGCGCGGAACCCCTATTTGTTTATTTTTCTAAATACATTCAAAT
ATGTATCCGCTCATGAGACAATAACCCTGATAAATGCTTCAATAATATTGAAAAAGGAAGAGTATGAGTA
TTCAACATTTCCGTGTCGCCCTTATTCCCTTTTTTGCGGCATTTTGCCTTCCTGTTTTTGCTCACCCAGA
AACGCTGGTGAA
